>Addgene plasmid #81268 | pDONR223_RHOA_p.G62E | depositor partial sequence | sequence record 154587 | Insert sequence
ATGGCTGCCATCCGGAAGAAACTGGTGATTGTTGGTGATGGAGCCTGTGGAAAGACATGCTTGCTCATAG
TCTTCAGCAAGGACCAGTTCCCAGAGGTGTATGTGCCCACAGTGTTTGAGAACTATGTGGCAGATATCGA
GGTGGATGGAAAGCAGGTAGAGTTGGCTTTGTGGGACACAGCTGAGCAGGAAGATTATGATCGCCTGAGG
CCCCTCTCCTACCCAGATACCGATGTTATACTGATGTGTTTTTCCATCGACAGCCCTGATAGTTTAGAAA
ACATCCCAGAAAAGTGGACCCCAGAAGTCAAGCATTTCTGTCCCAACGTGCCCATCATCCTGGTTGGGAA
TAAGAAGGATCTTCGGAATGATGAGCACACAAGGCGGGAGCTAGCCAAGATGAAGCAGGAGCCGGTGAAA
CCTGAAGAAGGCAGAGATATGGCAAACAGGATTGGCGCTTTTGGGTACATGGAGTGTTCAGCAAAGACCA
AAGATGGAGTGAGAGAGGTTTTTGAAATGGCTACGAGAGCTGCTCTGCAAGCTAGACGTGGGAAGAAAAA
ATCTGGGTGCCTTGTCTTG
