[The description below was written by a language model from this plasmid's Addgene catalogue record.]
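Description:
pDONR223_RHOA_p.G62E is a Gateway entry clone built on the Invitrogen pDONR223 backbone (about 2.8 kb without insert). It carries the human RHOA open reading frame with a glycine-to-glutamate substitution at residue 62. It is a high-copy bacterial plasmid selected with spectinomycin. The record gives no feature table, so the origin of replication and the exact positions of the recombination sites are not documented here. As a product of Gateway cloning into a pDONR vector, the insert would normally be flanked by attL sites that allow LR recombination into attR-containing destination vectors. M13 forward and reverse priming sites on either side of the cassette are listed for sequence verification.

The plasmid has no promoter driving the insert, so it is not an expression construct. It serves as a sequence-verified shuttle from which the mutant coding sequence can be transferred into expression vectors of the user's choice, such as lentiviral or other mammalian destination vectors. The clone is in the "closed" configuration, meaning a stop codon immediately follows the ORF. The protein will therefore terminate at its native C-terminus, and C-terminal tags supplied by a destination vector will not be fused to it, although N-terminal fusions remain possible.

RHOA encodes a small Rho-family GTPase. This variant belongs to the Target Accelerator Plasmid Collection, a set of mutant alleles assembled for systematic functional testing of rare cancer-associated variants to identify oncogenic alleles. The record does not state the functional consequence of the G62E change itself.
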