Addgene plasmid #81268: pDONR223_RHOA_p.G62E
Purpose: Gateway Donor vector containing RHOA , part of the Target Accelerator Plasmid Collection.
Depositing lab: Jesse Boehm & William Hahn & David Root. Depositing organization: Broad Institute. Publication: Systematic Functional Interrogation of Rare Cancer Variants Identifies Oncogenic Alleles. Kim E, Ilic N, Shrestha Y, Zou L, Kamburov A, Zhu C, Yang X, Lubonja R, Tran N, Nguyen C, Lawrence MS, Piccioni F, Bagul M, Doench JG, Chouinard CR, Wu X, Hogstrom L, Natoli T, Tamayo P, Horn H, Corsello SM, Lage K, Root DE, Subramanian A, Golub TR, Getz G, Boehm JS, Hahn WC. Cancer Discov. 2016 Jul;6(7):714-26. doi: 10.1158/2159-8290.CD-16-0160. Epub 2016 May 4. PubMed 27147599.
Backbone
  Vector backbone: pDONR223
  Backbone manufacturer: Invitrogen
  Backbone size w/o insert (bp): 2790
  Vector type: Gateway Entry vector
Growth in bacteria
  Bacterial resistance: Spectinomycin, 50 μg/mL
  Growth temperature: 37°C
  Growth strain: DH5alpha
  Copy number: High Copy
Gene/Insert
  Gene/Insert name: RHOA
  Species: H. sapiens (human)
  Mutation: G62E
  GenBank ID: NM_001664.3
  Entrez Gene: RHOA (a.k.a. ARH12, ARHA, EDFAOB, RHO12, RHOH12)
  Promoter: None
  Cloning method: Gateway Cloning
  Sequencing primers: 5′ M13pUC-fwd; 3′ M13-Rev
Terms and licenses: Academic/Nonprofit Terms; Industry Terms: Not Available to Industry
Depositor comments: Closed state: stop codon immediately follows insert
How to cite: pDONR223_RHOA_p.G62E was a gift from Jesse Boehm & William Hahn & David Root (Addgene plasmid # 81268 ; http://n2t.net/addgene:81268 ; RRID:Addgene_81268)
