LOCUS       Exported 3372 bp ds-DNA circular SYN 13-MAY-2021
DEFINITION  Gateway Donor vector containing RHOA , part of the Target
            Accelerator Plasmid Collection..
ACCESSION   .
VERSION     .
KEYWORDS    pDONR223_RHOA_p.G62E
SOURCE      synthetic DNA construct
  ORGANISM  synthetic DNA construct
REFERENCE   1 (bases 1 to 3372)
  AUTHORS   Kim E, Ilic N, Shrestha Y, Zou L, Kamburov A, Zhu C, Yang X, Lubonja
            R, Tran N, Nguyen C, Lawrence MS, Piccioni F, Bagul M, Doench JG,
            Chouinard CR, Wu X, Hogstrom L, Natoli T, Tamayo P, Horn H, Corsello
            SM, Lage K, Root DE, Subramanian A, Golub TR, Getz G, Boehm JS, Hahn
            WC
  TITLE     Systematic Functional Interrogation of Rare Cancer Variants
            Identifies Oncogenic Alleles.
  JOURNAL   Cancer Discov. 2016 Jul;6(7):714-26. doi:
            10.1158/2159-8290.CD-16-0160. Epub 2016 May 4.
  PUBMED    27147599
REFERENCE   2 (bases 1 to 3372)
  AUTHORS   .
  TITLE     Direct Submission
  JOURNAL   Exported May 13, 2021 from SnapGene Server 1.1.58
            http://www.snapgene.com
FEATURES             Location/Qualifiers
     source          1..3372
                     /organism="synthetic DNA construct"
                     /mol_type="other DNA"
     primer_bind     43..65
                     /label=M13/pUC Forward
                     /note="In lacZ gene"
     primer_bind     57..74
                     /label=M13 Forward
                     /note="In lacZ gene. Also called M13-F20 or M13 (-21)
                     Forward"
     primer_bind     58..74
                     /label=M13 fwd
                     /note="common sequencing primer, one of multiple similar
                     variants"
     protein_bind    90..189
                     /gene="mutant version of attL"
                     /label=attL1
                     /bound_moiety="LR Clonase(TM)"
                     /note="recombination site for the Gateway(R) LR reaction"
     CDS             189..770
                     /codon_start=1
                     /product="human Rho family small GTPase RhoA"
                     /label=RhoA
                     /translation="MAAIRKKLVIVGDGACGKTCLLIVFSKDQFPEVYVPTVFENYVAD
                     IEVDGKQVELALWDTAEQEDYDRLRPLSYPDTDVILMCFSIDSPDSLENIPEKWTPEVK
                     HFCPNVPIILVGNKKDLRNDEHTRRELAKMKQEPVKPEEGRDMANRIGAFGYMECSAKT
                     KDGVREVFEMATRAALQARRGKKKSGCLVL"
     protein_bind    complement(772..871)
                     /gene="mutant version of attL"
                     /label=attL2
                     /bound_moiety="LR Clonase(TM)"
                     /note="recombination site for the Gateway(R) LR reaction"
     primer_bind     complement(888..907)
                     /label=T7
                     /note="T7 promoter, forward primer"
     promoter        complement(889..907)
                     /label=T7 promoter
                     /note="promoter for bacteriophage T7 RNA polymerase"
     primer_bind     complement(912..928)
                     /label=M13 rev
                     /note="common sequencing primer, one of multiple similar
                     variants"
     primer_bind     complement(912..928)
                     /label=M13 Reverse
                     /note="In lacZ gene. Also called M13-rev"
     CDS             1359..2150
                     /codon_start=1
                     /gene="aadA"
                     /product="aminoglycoside adenylyltransferase (Murphy,
                     1985)"
                     /label=SmR
                     /note="confers resistance to spectinomycin and
                     streptomycin"
                     /translation="MREAVIAEVSTQLSEVVGVIERHLEPTLLAVHLYGSAVDGGLKPH
                     SDIDLLVTVTVRLDETTRRALINDLLETSASPGESEILRAVEVTIVVHDDIIPWRYPAK
                     RELQFGEWQRNDILAGIFEPATIDIDLAILLTKAREHSVALVGPAAEELFDPVPEQDLF
                     EALNETLTLWNSPPDWAGDERNVVLTLSRIWYSAVTGKIAPKDVAADWAMERLPAQYQP
                     VILEARQAYLGQEEDRLASRADQLEEFVHYVKGEITKVVGK"
     rep_origin      2243..2831
                     /direction=RIGHT
                     /label=ori
                     /note="high-copy-number ColE1/pMB1/pBR322/pUC origin of
                     replication"
     primer_bind     2732..2751
                     /label=pBR322ori-F
                     /note="pBR322 origin, forward primer"
     primer_bind     2985..3002
                     /label=L4440
                     /note="L4440 vector, forward primer"
     terminator      3161..3188
                     /label=rrnB T2 terminator
                     /note="transcription terminator T2 from the E. coli rrnB
                     gene"
     terminator      3280..3366
                     /gene="Escherichia coli rrnB"
                     /label=rrnB T1 terminator
                     /note="transcription terminator T1 from the E. coli rrnB
                     gene"
ORIGIN
        1 ggcagttccc tactctcgcg ttaacgctag catggatgtt ttcccagtca cgacgttgta
       61 aaacgacggc cagtcttaag ctcgggcccc aaataatgat tttattttga ctgatagtga
      121 cctgttcgtt gcaacaaatt gatgagcaat gcttttttat aatgccaact ttgtacaaaa
      181 aagttggcat ggctgccatc cggaagaaac tggtgattgt tggtgatgga gcctgtggaa
      241 agacatgctt gctcatagtc ttcagcaagg accagttccc agaggtgtat gtgcccacag
      301 tgtttgagaa ctatgtggca gatatcgagg tggatggaaa gcaggtagag ttggctttgt
      361 gggacacagc tgagcaggaa gattatgatc gcctgaggcc cctctcctac ccagataccg
      421 atgttatact gatgtgtttt tccatcgaca gccctgatag tttagaaaac atcccagaaa
      481 agtggacccc agaagtcaag catttctgtc ccaacgtgcc catcatcctg gttgggaata
      541 agaaggatct tcggaatgat gagcacacaa ggcgggagct agccaagatg aagcaggagc
      601 cggtgaaacc tgaagaaggc agagatatgg caaacaggat tggcgctttt gggtacatgg
      661 agtgttcagc aaagaccaaa gatggagtga gagaggtttt tgaaatggct acgagagctg
      721 ctctgcaagc tagacgtggg aagaaaaaat ctgggtgcct tgtcttgtga ttgccaactt
      781 tcttgtacaa agttggcatt ataagaaagc attgcttatc aatttgttgc aacgaacagg
      841 tcactatcag tcaaaataaa atcattattt gccatccagc tgatatcccc tatagtgagt
      901 cgtattacat ggtcatagct gtttcctggc agctctggcc cgtgtctcaa aatctctgat
      961 gttacattgc acaagataaa aatatatcat catgcctcct ctagaccagc caggacagaa
     1021 atgcctcgac ttcgctgcta cccaaggttg ccgggtgacg cacaccgtgg aaacggatga
     1081 aggcacgaac ccagtggaca taagcctgtt cggttcgtaa gctgtaatgc aagtagcgta
     1141 tgcgctcacg caactggtcc agaaccttga ccgaacgcag cggtggtaac ggcgcagtgg
     1201 cggttttcat ggcttgttat gactgttttt ttggggtaca gtctatgcct cgggcatcca
     1261 agcagcaagc gcgttacgcc gtgggtcgat gtttgatgtt atggagcagc aacgatgtta
     1321 cgcagcaggg cagtcgccct aaaacaaagt taaacattat gagggaagcg gtgatcgccg
     1381 aagtatcgac tcaactatca gaggtagttg gcgtcatcga gcgccatctc gaaccgacgt
     1441 tgctggccgt acatttgtac ggctccgcag tggatggcgg cctgaagcca cacagtgata
     1501 ttgatttgct ggttacggtg accgtaaggc ttgatgaaac aacgcggcga gctttgatca
     1561 acgacctttt ggaaacttcg gcttcccctg gagagagcga gattctccgc gctgtagaag
     1621 tcaccattgt tgtgcacgac gacatcattc cgtggcgtta tccagctaag cgcgaactgc
     1681 aatttggaga atggcagcgc aatgacattc ttgcaggtat cttcgagcca gccacgatcg
     1741 acattgatct ggctatcttg ctgacaaaag caagagaaca tagcgttgcc ttggtaggtc
     1801 cagcggcgga ggaactcttt gatccggttc ctgaacagga tctatttgag gcgctaaatg
     1861 aaaccttaac gctatggaac tcgccgcccg actgggctgg cgatgagcga aatgtagtgc
     1921 ttacgttgtc ccgcatttgg tacagcgcag taaccggcaa aatcgcgccg aaggatgtcg
     1981 ctgccgactg ggcaatggag cgcctgccgg cccagtatca gcccgtcata cttgaagcta
     2041 gacaggctta tcttggacaa gaagaagatc gcttggcctc gcgcgcagat cagttggaag
     2101 aatttgtcca ctacgtgaaa ggcgagatca ccaaggtagt cggcaaataa ccctcgagcc
     2161 acccatgacc aaaatccctt aacgtgagtt acgcgtcgtt ccactgagcg tcagaccccg
     2221 tagaaaagat caaaggatct tcttgagatc ctttttttct gcgcgtaatc tgctgcttgc
     2281 aaacaaaaaa accaccgcta ccagcggtgg tttgtttgcc ggatcaagag ctaccaactc
     2341 tttttccgaa ggtaactggc ttcagcagag cgcagatacc aaatactgtt cttctagtgt
     2401 agccgtagtt aggccaccac ttcaagaact ctgtagcacc gcctacatac ctcgctctgc
     2461 taatcctgtt accagtggct gctgccagtg gcgataagtc gtgtcttacc gggttggact
     2521 caagacgata gttaccggat aaggcgcagc ggtcgggctg aacggggggt tcgtgcacac
     2581 agcccagctt ggagcgaacg acctacaccg aactgagata cctacagcgt gagctatgag
     2641 aaagcgccac gcttcccgaa gggagaaagg cggacaggta tccggtaagc ggcagggtcg
     2701 gaacaggaga gcgcacgagg gagcttccag ggggaaacgc ctggtatctt tatagtcctg
     2761 tcgggtttcg ccacctctga cttgagcgtc gatttttgtg atgctcgtca ggggggcgga
     2821 gcctatggaa aaacgccagc aacgcggcct ttttacggtt cctggccttt tgctggcctt
     2881 ttgctcacat gttctttcct gcgttatccc ctgattctgt ggataaccgt attaccgcct
     2941 ttgagtgagc tgataccgct cgccgcagcc gaacgaccga gcgcagcgag tcagtgagcg
     3001 aggaagcgga agagcgccca atacgcaaac cgcctctccc cgcgcgttgg ccgattcatt
     3061 aatgcagctg gcacgacagg tttcccgact ggaaagcggg cagtgagcgc aacgcaatta
     3121 atacgcgtac cgctagccag gaagagtttg tagaaacgca aaaaggccat ccgtcaggat
     3181 ggccttctgc ttagtttgat gcctggcagt ttatggcggg cgtcctgccc gccaccctcc
     3241 gggccgttgc ttcacaacgt tcaaatccgc tcccggcgga tttgtcctac tcaggagagc
     3301 gttcaccgac aaacaacaga taaaacgaaa ggcccagtct tccgactgag cctttcgttt
     3361 tatttgatgc ct
//
